Addgene plasmid #236538: GFP-hPLEKHA7-Myc
Purpose: For expression of hPLEKHA7 in mammalian cells
Depositing lab: Sandra Citi. Depositing organization: University of Geneva. Publication: PLEKHA7 modulates epithelial tight junction barrier function. Paschoud S, Jond L, Guerrera D, Citi S. Tissue Barriers. 2014 Jan 1;2(1):e28755. doi: 10.4161/tisb.28755. Epub 2014 Apr 2. PubMed 24843844.
Backbone
  Vector backbone: pTRE2-hyg
  Vector type: Mammalian Expression
Growth in bacteria
  Bacterial resistance: Ampicillin, 100 μg/mL
  Growth temperature: 37°C
  Growth strain: DH5alpha
  Copy number: High Copy
Gene/Insert
  Gene/Insert name: PLEKHA7
  Species: H. sapiens (human)
  Insert size (bp): 3389
  Mutation: WT
  Entrez Gene: PLEKHA7
  Tag / fusion protein: GFP (N terminal on insert); Myc (C terminal on insert)
  Cloning method: Restriction Enzyme; 5′ cloning site Not1 (unknown if destroyed); 3′ cloning site Cla1 (unknown if destroyed)
Terms and licenses: Academic/Nonprofit Terms; Industry Terms: Not Available to Industry
Depositor comments: S1431 (Plasmid collection number)
How to cite: GFP-hPLEKHA7-Myc was a gift from Sandra Citi (Addgene plasmid # 236538 ; http://n2t.net/addgene:236538 ; RRID:Addgene_236538)
