[The description below was written by a language model from this plasmid's Addgene catalogue record and pLannotate feature annotations shown in this document.]
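Description:
GFP-hPLEKHA7-Myc is a mammalian expression plasmid built on the pTRE2-hyg backbone, a tetracycline-responsive vector. In the 9,448 nt sequenced record, a tetracycline response element carrying seven tetO copies sits immediately upstream of a minimal CMV promoter. Transcription of the insert therefore depends on a tetracycline-controlled transactivator supplied by the host cell line or a second plasmid, and can be switched with tetracycline or doxycycline. The record does not say which transactivator system was used. In bacteria the plasmid is maintained through a high-copy ColE1/pUC-type origin and selected with ampicillin via the β-lactamase gene. A separate cassette, with the SV40 enhancer/early promoter driving a hygromycin phosphotransferase gene and ending in an SV40 poly(A) signal, allows hygromycin selection of stably transfected mammalian cells.

The payload is wild-type human PLEKHA7, cloned between NotI and ClaI sites, with EGFP fused to its N terminus and, according to the catalogue entry, a Myc epitope at its C terminus. The Myc tag is not called as a separate feature in the annotation. Downstream of the fusion lie a rabbit β-globin intron, a short β-globin coding remnant and the β-globin poly(A) signal, which provide splicing and 3′ end processing for the transcript. The small lacI, large T antigen and multiple cloning site fragments in the table are backbone remnants.

PLEKHA7 is a junctional protein annotated as required for zonula adherens biogenesis and maintenance. The stated purpose of the plasmid is expression of human PLEKHA7 in mammalian cells, and the associated study examined epithelial tight junction barrier function. The GFP tag allows fluorescence imaging of the protein's localisation, and either tag can serve for antibody-based detection or pulldown.
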