Features (pLannotate 1.2.2; 17 found; start..end, strand, type, name):
      1..717     +  CDS            EGFP: EGFP is a basic (constitutively fluorescent) green fluorescent protein published in 1996, derived from Aequorea victoria. It is reported to be a rapidly-maturing weak dimer with moderate acid sensitivity.
    739..4101    +  CDS            PLEKHA7: PKHA7_HUMAN - Experimental evidence at protein level: Swiss-Prot protein existence level 1. Required for zonula adherens biogenesis and maintenance (PubMed:19041755). Acts via its interaction with CAMSAP3, which anchors microtubules at their minus-ends to zonula adherens, leading to the recruitment of KIFC3 kinesin to the junctional site (PubMed:19041755). Mediates docking of ADAM10 to zonula adherens through a PDZD11- dependent interaction with the ADAM10-binding protein TSPAN33 (PubMed:30463011). From Homo sapiens (Human).
   4183..4755    +  intron         β-globin intron: intron from rabbit β-globin gene
   4759..4881    +  CDS            HBB: HBB_COLGU - Experimental evidence at transcript level: Swiss-Prot protein existence level 2. Involved in oxygen transport from the lung to the various peripheral tissues. From Colobus guereza (Mantled guereza) (Eastern black-and-white colobus monkey).
   4952..5007    +  polyA_signal   β-globin poly(A) signal: rabbit β-globin polyadenylation signal (Gil and Proudfoot, 1987)
   5340..5393    -  CDS            lacI (fragment): lac repressor; lacI; The lac repressor binds to the lac operator to inhibit transcription in E. coli. This inhibition can be relieved by adding lactose or isopropyl-β-D-thiogalactopyranoside (IPTG).
   5576..6164    -  rep_origin     ori: high-copy-number ColE1/pMB1/pBR322/pUC origin of replication
   6335..7195    -  CDS            AmpR: β-lactamase; bla; confers resistance to ampicillin, carbenicillin, and related antibiotics
   7196..7300    -  promoter       AmpR promoter: bla
   7406..7487    -  polyA_signal   SV40 poly(A) signal: SV40 polyadenylation signal
   7510..7593    -  CDS            large T antigen (fragment): large T antigen from SV40 (simian virus 40)
   7604..8629    -  CDS            HygR: aminoglycoside phosphotransferase from E. coli; aph(4)-Ia; confers resistance to hygromycin
   8638..8967    -  promoter       SV40 promoter: SV40 enhancer and early promoter
   8981..9251    +  protein_bind   tetracycline response element: contains seven copies of the tetracycline operator tetO tetracycline repressor TetR
   9262..9279    +  misc_feature   MCS (fragment): pUC18/19 multiple cloning site
   9284..9322    +  promoter       minimal CMV promoter: human cytomegalovirus (CMV) immediate early promoter
   9416..9442    +  misc_feature   MCS (fragment): pUC18/19 multiple cloning site
>Addgene plasmid #236538 | GFP-hPLEKHA7-Myc | addgene full sequence | sequence record 469653 | Addgene NGS Result
ATGGTGAGCAAGGGCGAGGAGCTGTTCACCGGGGTGGTGCCCATCCTGGTCGAGCTGGACGGCGACGTAA
ACGGCCACAAGTTCAGCGTGTCCGGCGAGGGCGAGGGCGATGCCACCTACGGCAAGCTGACCCTGAAGTT
CATCTGCACCACCGGCAAGCTGCCCGTGCCCTGGCCCACCCTCGTGACCACCCTGACCTACGGCGTGCAG
TGCTTCAGCCGCTACCCCGACCACATGAAGCAGCACGACTTCTTCAAGTCCGCCATGCCCGAAGGCTACG
TCCAGGAGCGCACCATCTTCTTCAAGGACGACGGCAACTACAAGACCCGCGCCGAGGTGAAGTTCGAGGG
CGACACCCTGGTGAACCGCATCGAGCTGAAGGGCATCGACTTCAAGGAGGACGGCAACATCCTGGGGCAC
AAGCTGGAGTACAACTACAACAGCCACAACGTCTATATCATGGCCGACAAGCAGAAGAACGGCATCAAGG
TGAACTTCAAGATCCGCCACAACATCGAGGACGGCAGCGTGCAGCTCGCCGACCACTACCAGCAGAACAC
CCCCATCGGCGACGGCCCCGTGCTGCTGCCCGACAACCACTACCTGAGCACCCAGTCCGCCCTGAGCAAA
GACCCCAACGAGAAGCGCGATCACATGGTCCTGCTGGAGTTCGTGACCGCCGCCGGGATCACTCTCGGCA
TGGACGAGCTGTACAAGAGCGGCCGCTCTAGACCAACCATGGCGGCGGCGACGGTCGGGCGGGACACTTT
ACCTGAGCATTGGTCCTACGGGGTGTGCCGGGATGGCCGCGTCTTCTTCATCAATGACCAGCTCCGCTGC
ACGACCTGGCTGCATCCGCGCACCGGGGAGCCCGTCAACTCGGGCCACATGATCCGCTCAGACCTGCCCC
GCGGCTGGGAGGAGGGCTTCACGGAGGAGGGCGCCAGCTACTTCATCGACCATAACCAGCAGACCACAGC
ATTCAGGCATCCTGTGACGGGACAGTTTTCTCCAGAAAATAGTGAATTCATTCTTCAAGAAGAGCCGAAT
CCACATATGTCGAAGCAAGACAGAAACCAAAGACCGTCCAGCATGGTCAGTGAAACATCCACGGCTGGGA
CCGCCTCCACCCTGGAGGCCAAGCCTGGACCCAAGATCATAAAGTCCAGCAGTAAAGTCCACAGCTTTGG
GAAGAGAGACCAGGCCATTCGGAGGAACCCCAATGTTCCCGTGGTGGTGAGGGGCTGGCTGCACAAGCAG
GACAGTTCTGGGATGAGGCTGTGGAAAAGGAGGTGGTTTGTGCTTGCTGATTACTGCTTATTTTACTATA
AAGACAGCCGAGAAGAAGCGGTCCTCGGGAGCATCCCCTTGCCCAGCTACGTGATCTCTCCTGTGGCCCC
TGAGGATCGCATAAGCCGCAAATATTCCTTTAAGGCTGTGCACACGGGGATGCGAGCGCTCATCTATAAC
AGCTCCACAGCGGGCTCTCAGGCCGAGCAGTCAGGCATGAGGACCTACTACTTCAGTGCCGACACCCAGG
AGGACATGAACGCTTGGGTCAGGGCCATGAACCAGGCTGCACAGGTGCTGTCTCGATCGTCACTGAAGAG
GGATATGGAGAAGGTGGAGCGGCAGGCTGTCCCCCAGGCCAACCACACAGAGTCCTGTCACGAATGTGGC
CGGGTGGGACCCGGACATACGAGAGATTGTCCTCATCGTGGCCATGATGACATTGTCAACTTCGAGAGGC
AGGAGCAGGAGGGAGAGCAGTACCGTTCCCAGAGGGACCCACTGGAGGGCAAGCGGGACCGGAGCAAGGC
CAGGTCTCCGTACTCGCCAGCCGAGGAGGATGCCTTGTTTATGGATTTACCCACTGGCCCAAGAGGCCAG
CAGGCACAGCCCCAACGGGCAGAGAAGAATGGAATGCTGCCTGCCTCATATGGCCCAGGAGAACAGAATG
GGACTGGTGGGTACCAGCGGGCCTTTCCTCCCAGGACCAACCCTGAAAAACACAGCCAAAGGAAGAGCAA
TCTGGCCCAGGTGGAGCACTGGGCAAGGGCCCAGAAAGGGGATAGCAGGAGTCTTCCCTTGGACCAGACG
CTTCCTCGCCAGGGTCCTGGCCAATCCCTGTCCTTCCCAGAAAACTACCAGACTCTTCCCAAGAGCACCC
GACACCCCTCGGGGGGCTCCTCGCCACCTCCCCGAAACCTGCCAAGTGACTACAAGTATGCGCAGGACCG
AGCCAGCCACCTGAAGATGTCGAGTGAAGAGCGCCGGGCGCACCGGGATGGCACCGTGTGGCAGCTCTAC
GAGTGGCAGCAGCGCCAGCAGTTCCGGCACGGCAGCCCCACAGCGCCCATCTGCCTTGGCTCCCCAGAGT
TCACCGACCAGGGCCGGAGCAGGAGCATGCTAGAGGTGCCCCGCTCCATCTCTGTGCCTCCATCTCCCTC
GGACATCCCTCCCCCAGGACCCCCAAGGGTCTTCCCACCCCGGCGGCCACACACACCAGCAGAGCGAGTC
ACAGTGAAGCCACCGGACCAGAGGAGGAGTGTGGACATCTCGCTGGGGGATTCTCCAAGGAGGGCACGGG
GCCACGCTGTCAAGAACTCATCTCATGTGGACCGACGTTCCATGCCCTCCATGGGTTACATGACCCACAC
CGTCAGCGCTCCCAGTTTACATGGAAAATCGGCTGATGATACCTACCTCCAGCTGAAGAAAGACCTGGAG
TACCTGGATCTAAAGATGACAGGCCGGGACCTTCTCAAGGATCGAAGTCTGAAGCCTGTGAAGATCGCTG
AGAGCGACACTGACGTCAAACTGAGCATCTTCTGTGAACAAGACAGGGTCCTCCAGGACTTGGAAGACAA
GATACGAGCCCTTAAAGAGAACAAAGACCAGCTAGAATCTGTGCTGGAGGTGTTGCACAGACAGATGGAG
CAGTACCGAGACCAGCCCCAGCACTTGGAGAAGATTGCCTACCAGCAGAAGTTGCTGCAGGAGGACCTTG
TCCATATCCGAGCTGAGCTCTCCAGAGAGTCCACTGAGATGGAAAATGCTTGGAACGAATACCTGAAGTT
GGAGAATGATGTGGAACAGCTGAAGCAGACCCTGCAGGAGCAACACAGAAGAGCCTTTTTTTTCCAGGAG
AAATCGCAGATACAGAAAGATCTATGGAGAATTGAAGATGTCACTGCAGGCCTGAGTGCAAATAAAGAGA
ACTTCAGAATTCTAGTGGAGTCAGTAAAAAATCCGGAGAGAAAAACGGTGCCTTTGTTTCCTCACCCGCC
TGTGCCTTCACTCTCAACTTCTGAGAGCAAGCCGCCCCCACAGCCCAGTCCTCCCACCAGCCCTGTGCGG
ACCCCTCTGGAGGTTCGACTCTTCCCCCAGCTGCAAACCTACGTGCCGTACCGACCTCACCCACCCCAGC
TGAGGAAAGTGACATCCCCCCTTCAGTCACCAACTAAGGCGAAGCCCAAAGTTGAAGATGAAGCACCTCC
CAGGCCCCCACTCCCCGAACTCTACAGCCCAGAGGACCAGCCCCCGGCTGTGCCGCCTCTGCCAAGAGAG
GCCACCATCATCCGGCACACATCTGTGCGGGGCCTCAAGCGGCAGTCAGACGAGAGGAAGCGAGACCGGG
AGCTGGGGCAGTGTGTGAATGGGGATTCCAGGGTGGAGCCGCGGTCGTATGTCAGTGAGCCTGAGCTGGC
GACCCTCAGCGGGGACATGGCCCAGCCCTCCCTAGGACTTGTGGGCCCTGAGAGCAGGTACCAGACGCTG
CCAGGCAGAGGGCTCTCAGGGTCCACGTCAAGGCTCCAGCAGTCGTCCACCATTGCTCCCTACGTCACAC
TCCGGAGGGGTCTCAATGCCGAAAGCAGCAAGGCGACCTTCCCTAGACCTAAGAGTGCCTTGGAGCGCCT
GTACTCAGGGGATCACCAGCGAGGCAAGATGAGTGCAGAGGAGCAGCTGGAGCGCATGAAGCGACACCAG
AAGGCCCTGGTCCGAGAGCGCAAGAGGACACTGGGCCAAGGGGAGAGGACGGGCCTGCCCTCATCTCGCT
ACCTCAGCCGGCCGCTCCCTGGTGATCTTGGCTCAGTATGTAAGCTTATCGATGAACAAAAACTCATCTC
AGAAGAGGATCTGAATTAGGTCGACGATATCTCTAGAGCTGAGAACTTCAGGGTGAGTTTGGGGACCCTT
GATTGTTCTTTCTTTTTCGCTATTGTAAAATTCATGTTATATGGAGGGGGCAAAGTTTTCAGGGTGTTGT
TTAGAATGGGAAGATGTCCCTTGTATCACCATGGACCCTCATGATAATTTTGTTTCTTTCACTTTCTACT
CTGTTGACAACCATTGTCTCCTCTTATTTTCTTTTCATTTTCTGTAACTTTTTCGTTAAACTTTAGCTTG
CATTTGTAACGAATTTTTAAATTCACTTTTGTTTATTTGTCAGATTGTAAGTACTTTCTCTAATCACTTT
TTTTTCAAGGCAATCAGGGTATATTATATTGTACTTCAGCACAGTTTTAGAGAACAATTGTTATAATTAA
ATGATAAGGTAGAATATTTCTGCATATAAATTCTGGCTGGCGTGGAAATATTCTTATTGGTAGAAACAAC
TACACCCTGGTCATCATCCTGCCTTTCTCTTTATGGTTACAATGATATACACTGTTTGAGATGAGGATAA
AATACTCTGAGTCCAAACCGGGCCCCTCTGCTAACCATGTTCATGCCTTCTTCTCTTTCCTACAGCTCCT
GGGCAACGTGCTGGTTGTTGTGCTGTCTCATCATTTTGGCAAAGAATTCACTCCTCAGGTGCAGGCTGCC
TATCAGAAGGTGGTGGCTGGTGTGGCCAATGCCCTGGCTCACAAATACCACTGAGATCTTTTTCCCTCTG
CCAAAAATTATGGGGACATCATGAAGCCCCTTGAGCATCTGACTTCTGGCTAATAAAGGAAATTTATTTT
CATTGCAATAGTGTGTTGGAATTTTTTGTGTCTCTCACTCGGAAGGACATATGGGAGGGCAAATCATTTA
AAACATCAGAATGAGTATTTGGTTTAGAGTTTGGCAACATATGCCCATATGCTGGCTGCCATGAACAAAG
GTTGGCTATAAAGAGGTCATCAGTATATGAAACAGCCCCCTGCTGTCCATTCCTTATTCCATAGAAAAGC
CTTGACTTGAGGTTAGATTTTTTTTATATTTTGTTTTGTGTTATTTTTTTCTTTAACATCCCTAAAATTT
TCCTTACATGTTTTACTAGCCAGATTTTTCCTCCTCTCCTGACTACTCCCAGTCATAGCTGTCCCTCTTC
TCTTATGGAGATCCCTCGACTGCATTAATGAATCGGCCAACGCGCGGGGAGAGGCGGTTTGCGTATTGGG
CGCTCTTCCGCTTCCTCGCTCACTGACTCGCTGCGCTCGGTCGTTCGGCTGCGGCGAGCGGTATCAGCTC
ACTCAAAGGCGGTAATACGGTTATCCACAGAATCAGGGGATAACGCAGGAAAGAACATGTGAGCAAAAGG
CCAGCAAAAGGCCAGGAACCGTAAAAAGGCCGCGTTGCTGGCGTTTTTCCATAGGCTCCGCCCCCCTGAC
GAGCATCACAAAAATCGACGCTCAAGTCAGAGGTGGCGAAACCCGACAGGACTATAAAGATACCAGGCGT
TTCCCCCTGGAAGCTCCCTCGTGCGCTCTCCTGTTCCGACCCTGCCGCTTACCGGATACCTGTCCGCCTT
TCTCCCTTCGGGAAGCGTGGCGCTTTCTCATAGCTCACGCTGTAGGTATCTCAGTTCGGTGTAGGTCGTT
CGCTCCAAGCTGGGCTGTGTGCACGAACCCCCCGTTCAGCCCGACCGCTGCGCCTTATCCGGTAACTATC
GTCTTGAGTCCAACCCGGTAAGACACGACTTATCGCCACTGGCAGCAGCCACTGGTAACAGGATTAGCAG
AGCGAGGTATGTAGGCGGTGCTACAGAGTTCTTGAAGTGGTGGCCTAACTACGGCTACACTAGAAGAACA
GTATTTGGTATCTGCGCTCTGCTGAAGCCAGTTACCTTCGGAAAAAGAGTTGGTAGCTCTTGATCCGGCA
AACAAACCACCGCTGGTAGCGGTGGTTTTTTTGTTTGCAAGCAGCAGATTACGCGCAGAAAAAAAGGATC
TCAAGAAGATCCTTTGATCTTTTCTACGGGGTCTGACGCTCAGTGGAACGAAAACTCACGTTAAGGGATT
TTGGTCATGAGATTATCAAAAAGGATCTTCACCTAGATCCTTTTAAATTAAAAATGAAGTTTTAAATCAA
TCTAAAGTATATATGAGTAAACTTGGTCTGACAGTTACCAATGCTTAATCAGTGAGGCACCTATCTCAGC
GATCTGTCTATTTCGTTCATCCATAGTTGCCTGACTCCCCGTCGTGTAGATAACTACGATACGGGAGGGC
TTACCATCTGGCCCCAGTGCTGCAATGATACCGCGAGACCCACGCTCACCGGCTCCAGATTTATCAGCAA
TAAACCAGCCAGCCGGAAGGGCCGAGCGCAGAAGTGGTCCTGCAACTTTATCCGCCTCCATCCAGTCTAT
TAATTGTTGCCGGGAAGCTAGAGTAAGTAGTTCGCCAGTTAATAGTTTGCGCAACGTTGTTGCCATTGCT
ACAGGCATCGTGGTGTCACGCTCGTCGTTTGGTATGGCTTCATTCAGCTCCGGTTCCCAACGATCAAGGC
GAGTTACATGATCCCCCATGTTGTGCAAAAAAGCGGTTAGCTCCTTCGGTCCTCCGATCGTTGTCAGAAG
TAAGTTGGCCGCAGTGTTATCACTCATGGTTATGGCAGCACTGCATAATTCTCTTACTGTCATGCCATCC
GTAAGATGCTTTTCTGTGACTGGTGAGTACTCAACCAAGTCATTCTGAGAATAGTGTATGCGGCGACCGA
GTTGCTCTTGCCCGGCGTCAACACGGGATAATACCGCGCCACATAGCAGAACTTTAAAAGTGCTCATCAT
TGGAAAACGTTCTTCGGGGCGAAAACTCTCAAGGATCTTACCGCTGTTGAGATCCAGTTCGATGTAACCC
ACTCGTGCACCCAACTGATCTTCAGCATCTTTTACTTTCACCAGCGTTTCTGGGTGAGCAAAAACAGGAA
GGCAAAATGCCGCAAAAAAGGGAATAAGGGCGACACGGAAATGTTGAATACTCATACTCTTCCTTTTTCA
ATATTATTGAAGCATTTATCAGGGTTATTGTCTCATGAGCGGATACATATTTGAATGTATTTAGAAAAAT
AAACAAATAGGGGTTCCGCGCACATTTCCCCGAAAAGTGCCACCTGACGTCTAAGAAACCATTATTATCA
TGACATTAACCTATAAAAATAGGCGTATCACGAGGCCCTTTCGTCTTCACTCGAGGCAGTGAAAAAAATG
CTTTATTTGTGAAATTTGTGATGCTATTGCTTTATTTGTAACCATTATAAGCTGCAATAAACAAGTTAAC
AACAACAATTGCATTCATTTTATGTTTCAGGTTCAGGGGGAGGTGTGGGAGGTTTTTTAAAGCAAGTAAA
ACCTCTACAAATGTGGTATGGCTGATTATGATCCTCTAGAACTCTATTCCTTTGCCCTCGGACGAGTGCT
GGGGCGTCGGTTTCCACTATCGGCGAGTACTTCTACACAGCCATCGGTCCAGACGGCCGCGCTTCTGCGG
GCGATTTGTGTACGCCCGACAGTCCCGGCTCCGGATCGGACGATTGCGTCGCATCGACCCTGCGCCCAAG
CTGCATCATCGAAATTGCCGTCAACCAAGCTCTGATAGAGTTGGTCAAGACCAATGCGGAGCATATACGC
CCGGAGCCGCGGCGATCCTGCAAGCTCCGGATGCCTCCGCTCGAAGTAGCGCGTCTGCTGCTCCATACAA
GCCAACCACGGCCTCCAGAAGAAGATGTTGGCGACCTCGTATTGGGAATCCCCGAACATCGCCTCGCTCC
AGTCAATGACCGCTGTTATGCGGCCATTGTCCGTCAGGACATTGTTGGAGCCGAAATCCGCGTGCACGAG
GTGCCGGACTTCGGGGCAGTCCTCGGCCCAAAGCATCAGCTCATCGAGAGCCTGCGCGACGGACGCACTG
ACGGTGTCGTCCATCACAGTTTGCCAGTGATACACATGGGGATCAGCAATCGCGCATATGAAATCACGCC
ATGTAGTGTATTGACCGATTCCTTGCGGTCCGAATGGGCCGAACCCGCTCGTCTGGCTAAGATCGGCCGC
AGCGATCGCATCCATGGCCTCCGCGACCGGCTGCAGAACAGCGGGCAGTTCGGTTTCAGGCAGGTCTTGC
AACGTGACACCCTGTGCACGGCGGGAGATGCAATAGGTCAGGCTCTCGCTGAATTCCCCAATGTCAAGCA
CTTCCGGAATCGGGAGCGCGGCCGATGCAAAGTGCCGATAAACATAACGATCTTTGTAGAAACCATCGGC
GCAGCTATTTACCCGCAGGACATATCCACGCCCTCCTACATCGAAGCTGAAAGCACGAGATTCTTCGCCC
TCCGAGAGCTGCATCAGGTCGGAGACGCTGTCGAACTTTTCGATCAGAAACTTCTCGACAGACGTCGCGG
TGAGTTCAGGCTTTTTCATGGAAGCTTTTTGCAAAAGCCTAGGCCTCCAAAAAAGCCTCCTCACTACTTC
TGGAATAGCTCAGAGGCCGAGGCGGCCTCGGCCTCTGCATAAATAAAAAAAATTAGTCAGCCATGGGGCG
GAGAATGGGCGGAACTGGGCGGAGTTAGGGGCGGGATGGGCGGAGTTAGGGGCGGGACTATGGTTGCTGA
CTAATTGAGATGCATGCTTTGCATACTTCTGCCTGCTGGGGAGCCTGGGGACTTTCCACACCTGGTTGCT
GACTAATTGAGATGCATGCTTTGCATACTTCTGCCTGCTGGGGAGCCTGGGGACTTTCCACACCCTAACT
GACACACTCGAGTTTACCACTCCCTATCAGTGATAGAGAAAAGTGAAAGTCGAGTTTACCACTCCCTATC
AGTGATAGAGAAAAGTGAAAGTCGAGTTTACCACTCCCTATCAGTGATAGAGAAAAGTGAAAGTCGAGTT
TACCACTCCCTATCAGTGATAGAGAAAAGTGAAAGTCGAGTTTACCACTCCCTATCAGTGATAGAGAAAA
GTGAAAGTCGAGTTTACCACTCCCTATCAGTGATAGAGAAAAGTGAAAGTCGAGTTTACCACTCCCTATC
AGTGATAGAGAAAAGTGAAAGTCGAGCTCGGTACCCGGGTCGAGGTAGGCGTGTACGGTGGGAGGCCTAT
ATAAGCAGAGCTCGTTTAGTGAACCGTCAGATCGCCTGGAGACGCCATCCACGCTGTTTTGACCTCCATA
GAAGACACCGGGACCGATCCAGCCTCCGCGGCCCCGAATTCGAGCTCGGTACCCGGGGATCCGCCACC
